Addgene plasmid #156993: pD649-HAsp-DSCAM(Trunc2)-Fc(DAPA)-AviTag-6xHis
Purpose: Mammalian expression of cell-surface protein partial extracellular domain fused to Fc(DAPA)-Avi-6xHis. Protein is secreted from cells.
Depositing lab: Chris Garcia. Depositing organization: Stanford University. Publication: A Human IgSF Cell-Surface Interactome Reveals a Complex Network of Protein-Protein Interactions. Wojtowicz WM, Vielmetter J, Fernandes RA, Siepe DH, Eastman CL, Chisholm GB, Cox S, Klock H, Anderson PW, Rue SM, Miller JJ, Glaser SM, Bragstad ML, Vance J, Lam AW, Lesley SA, Zinn K, Garcia KC. Cell. 2020 Aug 20;182(4):1027-1043.e17. doi: 10.1016/j.cell.2020.07.025. PubMed 32822567.
Backbone
  Vector backbone: pD649
  Backbone size w/o insert (bp): 6106
  Vector type: Mammalian Expression
Growth in bacteria
  Bacterial resistance: Ampicillin, 100 μg/mL
  Growth temperature: 37°C
  Growth strain: DH5alpha
  Copy number: High Copy
Gene/Insert
  Gene/Insert name: DSCAM
  Species: H. sapiens (human)
  Insert size (bp): 2598
  Mutation: Fc region of human IgG contains D265A and P329A mutations (DAPA)
  Entrez Gene: DSCAM (a.k.a. CHD2, CHD2-42, CHD2-52)
  Promoter: CMV/SP6
  Tag / fusion protein: Fc(DAPA)-AviTag-6xHis (C terminal on backbone)
  Cloning method: Restriction Enzyme; 5′ cloning site GCGGCCGC (not destroyed); 3′ cloning site GGCGCGCC (not destroyed)
  Sequencing primers: 5′ ATTTAGGTGACACTATAG; 3′ CACGTACCAGTTGAACTTCACC
Resource information
  A portion of this plasmid was derived from a plasmid made by: synthesis by ThermoFisher
Terms and licenses: Academic/Nonprofit Terms; Industry Terms: Not Available to Industry
Depositor comments: Some plasmids in this collection may have an IS4-like element ISVsa5 family transposase upstream of the CMV promoter.
How to cite: pD649-HAsp-DSCAM(Trunc2)-Fc(DAPA)-AviTag-6xHis was a gift from Chris Garcia (Addgene plasmid # 156993 ; http://n2t.net/addgene:156993 ; RRID:Addgene_156993)
