[The description below was written by a language model from this plasmid's Addgene catalogue record and pLannotate feature annotations shown in this document.]
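Description:
pD649-HAsp-DSCAM(Trunc2)-Fc(DAPA)-AviTag-6xHis is a mammalian expression plasmid built on the pD649 backbone for producing a secreted, soluble form of part of the extracellular domain of human DSCAM, an immunoglobulin-superfamily cell adhesion molecule involved in neuronal self-avoidance. It is propagated in E. coli as a high-copy plasmid through a ColE1/pUC-type origin and selected with ampicillin via the β-lactamase gene. The annotated sequence also carries an SV40 early/EM7 promoter-driven puromycin N-acetyltransferase cassette with an SV40 polyadenylation signal, which would permit selection in mammalian cells. Short fragments of KanR, lacZα, ble and the f1 origin also appear but look like non-functional backbone remnants.

The expression cassette uses the CMV enhancer and immediate-early promoter, followed by a fragment of CMV intron A and an SP6 promoter that serves as a sequencing or in vitro transcription site. The name indicates an HA-derived signal peptide (HAsp), although the automated annotation labels a short piece of this leader region as an immunoglobulin heavy chain signal sequence. This leader directs the truncated DSCAM ectodomain ("Trunc2", cloned between preserved NotI and AscI sites) into the secretory pathway. The ectodomain is fused at its C terminus to a human IgG Fc bearing D265A and P329A substitutions (DAPA), changes generally used to reduce Fc effector binding; the annotation's closest match for this region is IGHG4, while the record specifies only human IgG. An AviTag for site-specific biotinylation and a 6xHis tag for affinity purification follow, and a bGH polyadenylation signal ends the transcript.

The plasmid belongs to a collection made for a human IgSF cell-surface interactome screen, in which dimeric Fc-fused ectodomains were tested for protein–protein interactions. The depositor notes that some plasmids in the collection may carry an IS4-like transposase insertion upstream of the CMV promoter; none is annotated here.
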