Features (pLannotate 1.2.2; 21 found; start..end, strand, type, name):
    119..143     -  CDS            KanR (fragment): aminoglycoside phosphotransferase; aph(3')-Ia; confers resistance to kanamycin
    254..842     +  rep_origin     ori: high-copy-number ColE1/pMB1/pBR322/pUC origin of replication
   1067..1084    +  terminator     rrnB T2 terminator (fragment): transcription terminator T2 from the E. coli rrnB gene
   1109..1128    -  CDS            lacZα (fragment): LacZα fragment of β-galactosidase; lacZ fragment
   1584..1600    +  protein_bind   lac operator: The lac repressor binds to the lac operator to inhibit transcription in E. coli. This inhibition can be relieved by adding lactose or isopropyl-β-D-thiogalactopyranoside (IPTG). lac repressor encoded by lacI
   1843..2146    +  enhancer       CMV enhancer: human cytomegalovirus immediate early enhancer
   2147..2350    +  promoter       CMV promoter: human cytomegalovirus (CMV) immediate early promoter
   2486..2529    +  intron         CMV intron (fragment): modified intron A from human cytomegalovirus
   2581..2599    +  promoter       SP6 promoter: promoter for bacteriophage SP6 RNA polymerase
   2603..2640    +  CDS            IgH signal sequence (fragment): signal sequence from the mouse immunoglobulin heavy chain variable region
   2701..5355    +  CDS            DSCAM (fragment): DSCAM_HUMAN - Experimental evidence at protein level: Swiss-Prot protein existence level 1. Cell adhesion molecule that plays a role in neuronal self- avoidance. Promotes repulsion between specific neuronal processes of either the same cell or the same subtype of cells. Mediates within retinal amacrine and ganglion cell subtypes both isoneuronal self- avoidance for creating an orderly dendritic arborization and heteroneuronal self-avoidance to maintain the mosaic spacing between amacrine and ganglion cell bodies (PubMed:10925149). Receptor for netrin required for axon guidance independently of
   5239..6039    +  CDS            IGHG4 (fragment): IGHG4_HUMAN - Experimental evidence at protein level: Swiss-Prot protein existence level 1. Constant region of immunoglobulin heavy chains. Immunoglobulins, also known as antibodies, are membrane-bound or secreted glycoproteins produced by B lymphocytes. In the recognition phase of humoral immunity, the membrane-bound immunoglobulins serve as receptors which, upon binding of a specific antigen, trigger the clonal expansion and differentiation of B lymphocytes into immunoglobulins- secreting plasma cells. Secreted immunoglobulins mediate the effector phase of humoral immunity, which results in
   6254..6365    +  polyA_signal   bGH poly(A) signal: bovine growth hormone polyadenylation signal
   6366..6474    +  rep_origin     f1 ori (fragment): f1 bacteriophage origin of replication; arrow indicates direction of (+) strand synthesis
   6488..6817    +  promoter       SV40 promoter: SV40 enhancer and early promoter
   6865..6912    +  promoter       EM7 promoter: synthetic bacterial promoter&nbsp
   6931..7530    +  CDS            PuroR (fragment): puromycin N-acetyltransferase; pac from Streptomyces; confers resistance to puromycin
   7540..7665    +  CDS            ble (fragment): BLE_KLEPN - Experimental evidence at protein level: Swiss-Prot protein existence level 1. Binding protein with a strong affinity to the bleomycin family of antibiotics. Binds to CL990; an antimitotic-antibiotic compound. From Klebsiella pneumoniae.
   7660..7781    +  polyA_signal   SV40 poly(A) signal: SV40 polyadenylation signal
   7834..8694    -  CDS            AmpR: β-lactamase; bla; confers resistance to ampicillin, carbenicillin, and related antibiotics
   8697..89      -  promoter       AmpR promoter (fragment) (across the origin): bla
>Addgene plasmid #156993 | pD649-HAsp-DSCAM(Trunc2)-Fc(DAPA)-AviTag-6xHis | depositor full sequence | sequence record 303095 | Full Sequence
TTTCAATATTATTGAAGCATTTATCAGGGTTATTGTCTCATGAGCGGATACATATTTGAATGTATTTAGA
AAAATAAACAAATAGGGGTCAGTGTTACAACCAATTAACCAATTCTGAACATTATCGCGAGCCCATTTAT
ACCTGAATATGGCTCATAACACCCCTTGCTCATGACCAAAATCCCTTAACGTGAGTTACGCGCGCGTCGT
TCCACTGAGCGTCAGACCCCGTAGAAAAGATCAAAGGATCTTCTTGAGATCCTTTTTTTCTGCGCGTAAT
CTGCTGCTTGCAAACAAAAAAACCACCGCTACCAGCGGTGGTTTGTTTGCCGGATCAAGAGCTACCAACT
CTTTTTCCGAAGGTAACTGGCTTCAGCAGAGCGCAGATACCAAATACTGTTCTTCTAGTGTAGCCGTAGT
TAGCCCACCACTTCAAGAACTCTGTAGCACCGCCTACATACCTCGCTCTGCTAATCCTGTTACCAGTGGC
TGCTGCCAGTGGCGATAAGTCGTGTCTTACCGGGTTGGACTCAAGACGATAGTTACCGGATAAGGCGCAG
CGGTCGGGCTGAACGGGGGGTTCGTGCACACAGCCCAGCTTGGAGCGAACGACCTACACCGAACTGAGAT
ACCTACAGCGTGAGCTATGAGAAAGCGCCACGCTTCCCGAAGGGAGAAAGGCGGACAGGTATCCGGTAAG
CGGCAGGGTCGGAACAGGAGAGCGCACGAGGGAGCTTCCAGGGGGAAACGCCTGGTATCTTTATAGTCCT
GTCGGGTTTCGCCACCTCTGACTTGAGCGTCGATTTTTGTGATGCTCGTCAGGGGGGCGGAGCCTATGGA
AAAACGCCAGCAACGCGGCCTTTTTACGGTTCCTGGCCTTTTGCTGGCCTTTTGCTCACATGTTCTTTCC
TGCGTTATCCCCTGATTCTGTGGATAACCGTATTACCGCCTTTGAGTGAGCTGATACCGCTCGCCGCAGC
CGAACGACCGAGCGCAGCGAGTCAGTGAGCGAGGAAGCGGAAGGCGAGAGTAGGGAACTGCCAGGCATCA
AACTAAGCAGAAGGCCCCTGACGGATGGCCTTTTTGCGTTTCTACAAACTCTTTCTGTGTTGTAAAACGA
CGGCCAGTCTTAAGCTCGGGCCCCCTGGGCGGTTCTGATAACGAGTAATCGTTAATCCGCAAATAACGTA
AAAACCCGCTTCGGCGGGTTTTTTTATGGGGGGAGTTTAGGGAAAGAGCATTTGTCAGAATATTTAAGGG
CGCCTGTCACTTTGCTTGATATATGAGAATTATTTAACCTTATAAATGAGAAAAAAGCAACGCACTTTAA
ATAAGATACGTTGCTTTTTCGATTGATGAACACCTATAATTAAACTATTCATCTATTATTTATGATTTTT
TGTATATACAATATTTCTAGTTTGTTAAAGAGAATTAAGAAAATAAATCTCGAAAATAATAAAGGGAAAA
TCAGTTTTTGATATCAAAATTATACATGTCAACGATAATACAAAATATAATACAAACTATAAGATGTTAT
CAGTATTTATTATCATTTAGAATAAATTTTGTGTCGCCCTTAATTGTGAGCGGATAACAATTACGAGCTT
CATGCACAGTGGCGTTGACTCAATATTGGCCATTAGCCATATTATTCATTGGTTATATAGCATAAATCAA
TATTGGCTATTGGCCATTGCATACGTTGTATCTATATCATAATATGTACATTTATATTGGCTCATGTCCA
ATATGACCGCCATGTTGGCATTGATTATTGACTAGTTATTAATAGTAATCAATTACGGGGTCATTAGTTC
ATAGCCCATATATGGAGTTCCGCGTTACATAACTTACGGTAAATGGCCCGCCTGGCTGACCGCCCAACGA
CCCCCGCCCATTGACGTCAATAATGACGTATGTTCCCATAGTAACGCCAATAGGGACTTTCCATTGACGT
CAATGGGTGGAGTATTTACGGTAAACTGCCCACTTGGCAGTACATCAAGTGTATCATATGCCAAGTACGC
CCCCTATTGACGTCAATGACGGTAAATGGCCCGCCTGGCATTATGCCCAGTACATGACCTTATGGGACTT
TCCTACTTGGCAGTACATCTACGTATTAGTCATCGCTATTACCATGGTGATGCGGTTTTGGCAGTACATC
AATGGGCGTGGATAGCGGTTTGACTCACGGGGATTTCCAAGTCTCCACCCCATTGACGTCAATGGGAGTT
TGTTTTGGCACCAAAATCAACGGGACTTTCCAAAATGTCGTAACAACTCCGCCCCATTGACGCAAATGGG
CGGTAGGCGTGTACGGTGGGAGGTCTATATAAGCAGAGCTCGTTTAGTGAACCGTCAGATCGCCTGGAGA
CGCCATCCACGCTGTTTTGACCTCCATAGAAGACACCGGGACCGATCCAGCCTCCGCGGCCGGGAACGGT
GCATTGGAACGCGGATTCCCCGTGCCAAGAGTGACGTAAGTACCGCCTATAGAGTCTATAGGCCCACCCC
CTTGGCTTCGTTAGAACGCGGCTACAATTAATACATAACCTTATGTATCATACACATACGATTTAGGTGA
CACTATAGAATAACATCCACTTTGCCTTTCTCTCCACAGGTGTCCACTCCCAGGTCCAACTGCACCTCGG
TTCTATCGAAAACGCGCCTGCTAGCGCCACCATGAAGACCATCATTGCCCTGAGCTACATCTTCTGCCTG
GTGTTCGCTGCGGCCGCCGAAGATCTGCACAGCAGCCTGTACTTCGTGAACGCCAGCCTGCAAGAGGTGG
TGTTCGCCAGCACAACAGGCACCCTGGTTCCTTGTCCTGCCGCCGGAATTCCTCCTGTGACACTGAGATG
GTATCTGGCCACCGGCGAAGAGATCTACGATGTGCCTGGCATCAGACACGTGCACCCCAATGGAACCCTG
CAGATTTTCCCATTTCCTCCAAGCAGCTTCAGCACCCTGATCCACGACAACACCTACTACTGCACCGCCG
AGAATCCCAGCGGCAAGATCAGATCCCAGGACGTGCACATCAAGGCCGTGCTGAGAGAACCCTACACCGT
GCGCGTGGAAGATCAGAAAACCATGAGAGGCAACGTGGCCGTGTTCAAGTGCATCATCCCCAGCAGCGTG
GAAGCCTACATCACCGTGGTGTCCTGGGAGAAAGACACCGTGTCTCTGGTGTCCGGCAGCCGGTTTCTGA
TCACATCTACTGGCGCCCTGTACATCAAGGATGTGCAGAACGAGGACGGCCTGTACAACTACCGGTGCAT
CACCCGGCACCGGTACACAGGCGAAACCAGACAGAGCAACAGCGCCAGACTGTTCGTGTCTGACCCCGCC
AATAGCGCCCCTTCTATCCTGGATGGCTTCGACCACAGAAAGGCCATGGCTGGCCAGAGAGTGGAACTGC
CTTGTAAAGCCCTGGGACACCCCGAGCCTGACTACAGATGGCTGAAGGACAACATGCCCCTGGAACTGAG
CGGCCGGTTCCAGAAAACAGTGACCGGACTGCTGATCGAGAACATCAGACCCAGCGACAGCGGCAGCTAC
GTGTGCGAGGTGTCCAATAGATACGGCACCGCCAAAGTGATCGGCCGGCTGTATGTGAAGCAGCCCCTGA
AGGCCACAATCAGCCCCAGAAAAGTGAAGTCCAGCGTGGGCTCTCAGGTGTCCCTGAGCTGTTCTGTGAC
AGGCACCGAGGACCAAGAGCTGAGCTGGTACAGAAACGGCGAGATTCTGAACCCCGGCAAGAACGTGCGG
ATCACCGGCATCAACCACGAGAACCTGATCATGGACCACATGGTCAAGAGCGACGGCGGAGCCTACCAGT
GCTTTGTGCGGAAGGATAAGCTGAGCGCCCAGGACTATGTGCAGGTCGTGCTGGAAGATGGCACCCCTAA
GATCATCAGCGCCTTCAGCGAGAAGGTGGTGTCTCCTGCCGAACCTGTGTCTCTGATGTGCAACGTGAAG
GGCACCCCTCTGCCTACCATCACCTGGACACTGGACGACGACCCCATCCTGAAAGGCGGCAGCCACAGAA
TCAGCCAGATGATCACCAGCGAGGGCAATGTGGTGTCTTACCTGAACATCAGCAGCAGCCAAGTCCGAGA
TGGCGGCGTGTACAGATGTACCGCCAACAATTCTGCCGGCGTGGTGCTGTACCAGGCCAGAATCAATGTT
CGGGGCCCTGCCAGCATCAGGCCCATGAAGAATATCACCGCCATTGCCGGCAGAGATACCTACATCCACT
GCCGCGTGATCGGCTACCCCTACTACAGCATCAAGTGGTACAAGAACAGCAACCTGCTGCCGTTCAACCA
CAGACAGGTGGCCTTCGAGAACAATGGCACCCTGAAGCTGTCCGACGTGCAGAAAGAAGTGGACGAGGGC
GAGTACACCTGTAACGTGCTGGTTCAGCCACAGCTGAGCACCAGCCAGTCTGTGCACGTGACAGTGAAGG
TGCCACCTTTCATCCAGCCTTTCGAGTTCCCCAGATTCAGCATCGGCCAGCGGGTGTTCATCCCTTGTGT
GGTCGTTAGCGGCGACCTGCCTATCACCATCACATGGCAGAAGGACGGCAGACCCATTCCTGGATCTCTG
GGCGTGACCATCGACAACATCGACTTCACCTCCAGCCTGCGGATCTCCAACCTGAGCCTGATGCACAACG
GCAACTACACATGTATCGCCCGGAATGAGGCCGCTGCCGTGGAACATCAGTCTCAGCTGATCGTCAGAGT
GCCTCCTAAGTTCGTGGTGCAGCCTAGAGATCAGGACGGCATCTACGGAAAGGCCGTGATCCTGAATTGC
AGCGCCGAGGGCTATCCCGTGCCTACAATCGTGTGGAAGTTCAGCAAAGGCGCTGGCGTGCCCCAGTTCC
AGCCTATCGCTCTGAATGGCAGAATCCAGGTGCTGAGCAACGGCAGCCTGCTGATCAAGCACGTGGTGGA
AGAGGACAGCGGCTACTACCTGTGTAAAGTGTCCAACGACGTGGGCGCCGACGTGTCCAAGAGCATGTAT
CTGACCGTGAAGATCCCCGCCATGATCACAAGCTACCCCAACACCACACTGGCCACACAGGGCCAGAAAA
AAGAGATGAGCTGCACAGCCCACGGCGAGAAGCCCATCATCGTCAGATGGGAAAAAGAGGACCGGATCAT
CAACCCTGAGATGGCCCGCTACCTGGTGTCCACCAAAGAAGTCGGCGAGGAAGTCATCAGCACACTGCAG
ATCCTGCCTACCGTGCGGGAAGATAGCGGCTTCTTTAGCTGCCACGCCATCAACAGCTACGGCGAGGACA
GAGGCATCATCCAGCTGACCGTTCAAGGCGCGCCGGGCGGCGACAAGACCCACACCTGCCCCCCCTGCCC
AGCTCCAGAACTGCTGGGAGGGCCTTCCGTGTTCCTGTTCCCCCCCAAGCCCAAGGACACCCTGATGATC
AGCAGGACCCCCGAGGTGACCTGCGTGGTGGTGGCCGTGTCCCACGAGGACCCAGAGGTGAAGTTCAACT
GGTACGTGGACGGCGTGGAGGTGCACAACGCCAAGACCAAGCCCAGAGAGGAGCAGTACAACAGCACCTA
CAGGGTGGTGTCCGTGCTGACCGTGCTGCACCAGGACTGGCTGAACGGCAAAGAATACAAGTGCAAAGTC
TCCAACAAGGCCCTGGCTGCCCCAATCGAAAAGACAATCAGCAAGGCCAAGGGCCAGCCACGGGAGCCCC
AGGTGTACACCCTGCCCCCCAGCCGGGAGGAGATGACCAAGAACCAGGTGTCCCTGACCTGTCTGGTGAA
GGGCTTCTACCCCAGCGATATCGCCGTGGAGTGGGAGAGCAACGGCCAGCCCGAGAACAACTACAAGACC
ACCCCCCCAGTGCTGGACAGCGACGGCAGCTTCTTCCTGTACAGCAAGCTGACCGTGGACAAGTCCAGGT
GGCAGCAGGGCAACGTGTTCAGCTGCAGCGTGATGCACGAGGCCCTGCACAACCACTACACCCAGAAGTC
CCTGAGCCTGAGCCCCGGCGGCAGCGGTCTTAATGATATTTTCGAGGCTCAGAAGATTGAGTGGCATGAA
CACCACCACCATCACCACTAAGGCCGGCCTGTAGTCACTGGCACAACGCGTTACCCGGTAAGCCAATCGG
GTATACACGGTCGTCATACTGCAGACAGGGTTCTTCTACTTTGCAAGATAGTCTTGAGTAGTAAAATAAA
TAGATAGAGAAAATCAGCCTCGACTGTGCCTTCTAGTTGCCAGCCATCTGTTGTTTGCCCCTCCCCCGTG
CCTTCCTTGACCCTGGAAGGTGCCACTCCCACTGTCCTTTCCTAATAAAATGAGGAAATTGCATCACAAC
ACTCAACCCTATCTCGGTCTATTCTTTTGATTTATAAGGGATTTTGCCGATTTCGGCCTATTGGTTAAAA
AATGAGCTGATTTAACAAAAATTTAACGCGAATTAATTCTGTGGAATGTGTGTCAGTTAGGGTGTGGAAA
GTCCCCAGGCTCCCCAGCAGGCAGAAGTATGCAAAGCATGCATCTCAATTAGTCAGCAACCAGGTGTGGA
AAGTCCCCAGGCTCCCCAGCAGGCAGAAGTATGCAAAGCATGCATCTCAATTAGTCAGCAACCATAGTCC
CGCCCCTAACTCCGCCCATCCCGCCCCTAACTCCGCCCAGTTCCGCCCATTCTCCGCCCCATGGCTGACT
AATTTTTTTTATTTATGCAGAGGCCGAGGCCGCCTCTGCCTCTGAGCTATTCCAGAAGTAGTGAGGAGGC
TTTTTTGGAGGCCTAGGCTTTTGCAAAAAGCTCCCGGGAGCTTGTATATCCATTTTCGGATCTGATCAGC
ACGTGTTGACAATTAATCATCGGCATAGTATATCGGCATAGTATAATACGACAAGGTGAGGAACTAAACC
ATGACCGAGTACAAGCCCACGGTGCGCCTCGCCACCCGCGACGACGTCCCCAGGGCCGTACGCACCCTCG
CCGCCGCGTTCGCCGACTACCCCGCCACGCGCCACACCGTCGATCCGGACCGCCACATCGAGCGGGTCAC
CGAGCTGCAAGAACTCTTCCTCACGCGCGTCGGGCTCGACATCGGCAAGGTGTGGGTCGCGGACGACGGC
GCCGCGGTGGCGGTCTGGACCACGCCGGAGAGCGTCGAAGCGGGGGCGGTGTTCGCCGAGATCGGCCCGC
GCATGGCCGAGTTGAGCGGTTCCCGGCTGGCCGCGCAGCAACAGATGGAAGGCCTCCTGGCGCCGCACCG
GCCCAAGGAGCCCGCGTGGTTCCTGGCCACCGTCGGCGTCTCGCCCGACCACCAGGGCAAGGGTCTGGGC
AGCGCCGTCGTGCTCCCCGGAGTGGAGGCGGCCGAGCGCGCCGGGGTGCCCGCCTTCCTGGAGACATCCG
CGCCCCGCAACCTCCCCTTCTACGAGCGGCTCGGCTTCACCGTCACCGCCGACGTCGAGGTGCCCGAAGG
ACCGCGCACCTGGTGCATGACCCGCAAGCCCGGTGCCTGACACGTGCTACGAGATTTCGATTCCACCGCC
GCCTTCTATGAAAGGTTGGGCTTCGGAATCGTTTTCCGGGACGCCGGCTGGATGATCCTCCAGCGCGGGG
ATCTCATGCTGGAGTTCTTCGCCCACCCCAACTTGTTTATTGCAGCTTATAATGGTTACAAATAAAGCAA
TAGCATCACAAATTTCACAAATAAAGCATTTTTTTCACTGCATTCTAGTTGTGGTTTGTCCAAACTCATC
AATGTATCTTATCATGTCTGTATACCGTCGACCTCTAGCTAGAGCTTGGCGTAATCATGGTCATTACCAA
TGCTTAATCAGTGAGGCACCTATCTCAGCGATCTGTCTATTTCGTTCATCCATAGTTGCCTGACTCCCCG
TCGTGTAGATAACTACGATACGGGAGGGCTTACCATCTGGCCCCAGCGCTGCGATGATACCGCGAGAACC
ACGCTCACCGGCTCCGGATTTATCAGCAATAAACCAGCCAGCCGGAAGGGCCGAGCGCAGAAGTGGTCCT
GCAACTTTATCCGCCTCCATCCAGTCTATTAATTGTTGCCGGGAAGCTAGAGTAAGTAGTTCGCCAGTTA
ATAGTTTGCGCAACGTTGTTGCCATCGCTACAGGCATCGTGGTGTCACGCTCGTCGTTTGGTATGGCTTC
ATTCAGCTCCGGTTCCCAACGATCAAGGCGAGTTACATGATCCCCCATGTTGTGCAAAAAAGCGGTTAGC
TCCTTCGGTCCTCCGATCGTTGTCAGAAGTAAGTTGGCCGCAGTGTTATCACTCATGGTTATGGCAGCAC
TGCATAATTCTCTTACTGTCATGCCATCCGTAAGATGCTTTTCTGTGACTGGTGAGTACTCAACCAAGTC
ATTCTGAGAATAGTGTATGCGGCGACCGAGTTGCTCTTGCCCGGCGTCAATACGGGATAATACCGCGCCA
CATAGCAGAACTTTAAAAGTGCTCATCATTGGAAAACGTTCTTCGGGGCGAAAACTCTCAAGGATCTTAC
CGCTGTTGAGATCCAGTTCGATGTAACCCACTCGTGCACCCAACTGATCTTCAGCATCTTTTACTTTCAC
CAGCGTTTCTGGGTGAGCAAAAACAGGAAGGCAAAATGCCGCAAAAAAGGGAATAAGGGCGACACGGAAA
TGTTGAATACTCATATTCTTCCTT
