>Addgene plasmid #156993 | pD649-HAsp-DSCAM(Trunc2)-Fc(DAPA)-AviTag-6xHis | depositor partial sequence | sequence record 303096 | insert (extracellular domain truncation)
GAAGATCTGCACAGCAGCCTGTACTTCGTGAACGCCAGCCTGCAAGAGGTGGTGTTCGCCAGCACAACAG
GCACCCTGGTTCCTTGTCCTGCCGCCGGAATTCCTCCTGTGACACTGAGATGGTATCTGGCCACCGGCGA
AGAGATCTACGATGTGCCTGGCATCAGACACGTGCACCCCAATGGAACCCTGCAGATTTTCCCATTTCCT
CCAAGCAGCTTCAGCACCCTGATCCACGACAACACCTACTACTGCACCGCCGAGAATCCCAGCGGCAAGA
TCAGATCCCAGGACGTGCACATCAAGGCCGTGCTGAGAGAACCCTACACCGTGCGCGTGGAAGATCAGAA
AACCATGAGAGGCAACGTGGCCGTGTTCAAGTGCATCATCCCCAGCAGCGTGGAAGCCTACATCACCGTG
GTGTCCTGGGAGAAAGACACCGTGTCTCTGGTGTCCGGCAGCCGGTTTCTGATCACATCTACTGGCGCCC
TGTACATCAAGGATGTGCAGAACGAGGACGGCCTGTACAACTACCGGTGCATCACCCGGCACCGGTACAC
AGGCGAAACCAGACAGAGCAACAGCGCCAGACTGTTCGTGTCTGACCCCGCCAATAGCGCCCCTTCTATC
CTGGATGGCTTCGACCACAGAAAGGCCATGGCTGGCCAGAGAGTGGAACTGCCTTGTAAAGCCCTGGGAC
ACCCCGAGCCTGACTACAGATGGCTGAAGGACAACATGCCCCTGGAACTGAGCGGCCGGTTCCAGAAAAC
AGTGACCGGACTGCTGATCGAGAACATCAGACCCAGCGACAGCGGCAGCTACGTGTGCGAGGTGTCCAAT
AGATACGGCACCGCCAAAGTGATCGGCCGGCTGTATGTGAAGCAGCCCCTGAAGGCCACAATCAGCCCCA
GAAAAGTGAAGTCCAGCGTGGGCTCTCAGGTGTCCCTGAGCTGTTCTGTGACAGGCACCGAGGACCAAGA
GCTGAGCTGGTACAGAAACGGCGAGATTCTGAACCCCGGCAAGAACGTGCGGATCACCGGCATCAACCAC
GAGAACCTGATCATGGACCACATGGTCAAGAGCGACGGCGGAGCCTACCAGTGCTTTGTGCGGAAGGATA
AGCTGAGCGCCCAGGACTATGTGCAGGTCGTGCTGGAAGATGGCACCCCTAAGATCATCAGCGCCTTCAG
CGAGAAGGTGGTGTCTCCTGCCGAACCTGTGTCTCTGATGTGCAACGTGAAGGGCACCCCTCTGCCTACC
ATCACCTGGACACTGGACGACGACCCCATCCTGAAAGGCGGCAGCCACAGAATCAGCCAGATGATCACCA
GCGAGGGCAATGTGGTGTCTTACCTGAACATCAGCAGCAGCCAAGTCCGAGATGGCGGCGTGTACAGATG
TACCGCCAACAATTCTGCCGGCGTGGTGCTGTACCAGGCCAGAATCAATGTTCGGGGCCCTGCCAGCATC
AGGCCCATGAAGAATATCACCGCCATTGCCGGCAGAGATACCTACATCCACTGCCGCGTGATCGGCTACC
CCTACTACAGCATCAAGTGGTACAAGAACAGCAACCTGCTGCCGTTCAACCACAGACAGGTGGCCTTCGA
GAACAATGGCACCCTGAAGCTGTCCGACGTGCAGAAAGAAGTGGACGAGGGCGAGTACACCTGTAACGTG
CTGGTTCAGCCACAGCTGAGCACCAGCCAGTCTGTGCACGTGACAGTGAAGGTGCCACCTTTCATCCAGC
CTTTCGAGTTCCCCAGATTCAGCATCGGCCAGCGGGTGTTCATCCCTTGTGTGGTCGTTAGCGGCGACCT
GCCTATCACCATCACATGGCAGAAGGACGGCAGACCCATTCCTGGATCTCTGGGCGTGACCATCGACAAC
ATCGACTTCACCTCCAGCCTGCGGATCTCCAACCTGAGCCTGATGCACAACGGCAACTACACATGTATCG
CCCGGAATGAGGCCGCTGCCGTGGAACATCAGTCTCAGCTGATCGTCAGAGTGCCTCCTAAGTTCGTGGT
GCAGCCTAGAGATCAGGACGGCATCTACGGAAAGGCCGTGATCCTGAATTGCAGCGCCGAGGGCTATCCC
GTGCCTACAATCGTGTGGAAGTTCAGCAAAGGCGCTGGCGTGCCCCAGTTCCAGCCTATCGCTCTGAATG
GCAGAATCCAGGTGCTGAGCAACGGCAGCCTGCTGATCAAGCACGTGGTGGAAGAGGACAGCGGCTACTA
CCTGTGTAAAGTGTCCAACGACGTGGGCGCCGACGTGTCCAAGAGCATGTATCTGACCGTGAAGATCCCC
GCCATGATCACAAGCTACCCCAACACCACACTGGCCACACAGGGCCAGAAAAAAGAGATGAGCTGCACAG
CCCACGGCGAGAAGCCCATCATCGTCAGATGGGAAAAAGAGGACCGGATCATCAACCCTGAGATGGCCCG
CTACCTGGTGTCCACCAAAGAAGTCGGCGAGGAAGTCATCAGCACACTGCAGATCCTGCCTACCGTGCGG
GAAGATAGCGGCTTCTTTAGCTGCCACGCCATCAACAGCTACGGCGAGGACAGAGGCATCATCCAGCTGA
CCGTTCAA
